>Addgene plasmid #63072 | pKG96 | addgene full sequence | sequence record 134723 | Addgene assembled sequence
CTGCAGCCTGAATATGGGCCAAACAGGATATCTGTGGTAAGCAGTTCCTGCCCCGGCTCAGGGCCAAGAA
CAGATGGAACAGCTGAATATGGGCCAAACAGGATATCTGTGGTAAGCAGTTCCTGCCCCGGCTCAGGGCC
AAGAACAGATGGTCCCCAGATGCGGTCCAGCCCTCAGCAGTTTCTAGAGAACCATCAGATGTTTCCAGGG
TGCCCCAAGGACCTGAAATGACCCTGTGCCTTATTTGAACTAACCAATCAGTTCGCTTCTCGCTTCTGTT
CGCGCGCTTCTGCTCCCCGAGCTCAATAAAAGAGCCCACAACCCCTCACTCGGGGCGCCAGTCCTCCGAT
TGACTGAGTCGCCCGGGTACCCGTGTATCCAATAAACCCTCTTGCAGTTGCATCCGACTTGTGGTCTCGC
TGTTCCTTGGGAGGGTCTCCTCTGAGTGATTGACTACCCGTCAGCGGGGGTCTTTCATTTGGGGGCTCGT
CCGGGATCGGGAGACCCCTGCCCAGGGACCACCGACCCACCACCGGGAGGTAAGCTGGCCAGCAACTTAT
CTGTGTCTGTCCGATTGTCTAGTGTCTATGACTGATTTTATGCGCCTGCGTCGGTACTAGTTAGCTAACT
AGCTCTGTATCTGGCGGACCCGTGGTGGAACTGACGAGTTCTGAACACCCGGCCGCAACCCTGGGAGACG
TCCCAGGGACTTTGGGGGCCGTTTTTGTGGCCCGACCTGAGGAAGGGAGTCGATGTGGAATCCGACCCCG
TCAGGATATGTGGTTCTGGTAGGAGACGAGAACCTAAAACAGTTCCCGCCTCCGTCTGAATTTTTGCTTT
CGGTTTGGAACCGAAGCCGCGCGTCTTGTCTGCTGCAGCATCGTTCTGTGTTGTCTCTGTCTGACTGTGT
TTCTGTATTTGTCTGAAAATTAGGGCCAGACTGTTACCACTCCCTTAAGTTTGACCTTAGATCACTGGAA
AGATGTCGAGCGGCTCGCTCACAACCAGTCGGTAGATGTCAAGAAGAGACGTTGGGTTACCTTCTGCTCT
GCAGAATGGCCAACCTTTAACGTCGGATGGCCGCGAGACGGCACCTTTAACCGAGACCTCATCACCCAGG
TTAAGATCAAGGTCTTTTCACCTGGCCCGCATGGACACCCAGACCAGGTCCCCTACATCGTGACCTGGGA
AGCCTTGGCTTTTGACCCCCCTCCCTGGGTCAAGCCCTTTGTACACCCTAAGCCTCCGCCTCCTCTTCTT
CCATCCGCGCCGTCTCTCCCCCTTGAACCTCCTCTTTCGACCCCGCCTCAATCCTCCCTTTATCCAGCCC
TCACTCCTTCTCTAGGCGCCGGCCGGATCCCAGTGTGGTGGTACGCTACCGGTCGCCACCATGGTGAGCA
AGGGCGAGGAGCTGTTCACCGGGGTGGTGCCCATCCTGGTCGAGCTGGACGGCGACGTAAACGGCCACAA
GTTCAGCGTGTCCGGCGAGGGCGAGGGCGATGCCACCTACGGCAAGCTGACCCTGAAGTTCATCTGCACC
ACCGGCAAGCTGCCCGTGCCCTGGCCCACCCTCGTGACCACCCTGACCTACGGCGTGCAGTGCTTCAGCC
GCTACCCCGACCACATGAAGCAGCACGACTTCTTCAAGTCCGCCATGCCCGAAGGCTACGTCCAGGAGCG
CACCATCTTCTTCAAGGACGACGGCAACTACAAGACCCGCGCCGAGGTGAAGTTCGAGGGCGACACCCTG
GTGAACCGCATCGAGCTGAAGGGCATCGACTTCAAGGAGGACGGCAACATCCTGGGGCACAAGCTGGAGT
ACAACTACAACAGCCACAACGTCTATATCATGGCCGACAAGCAGAAGAACGGCATCAAGGTGAACTTCAA
GATCCGCCACAACATCGAGGACGGCAGCGTGCAGCTCGCCGACCACTACCAGCAGAACACCCCCATCGGC
GACGGCCCCGTGCTGCTGCCCGACAACCACTACCTGAGCACCCAGTCCGCCCTGAGCAAAGACCCCAACG
AGAAGCGCGATCACATGGTCCTGCTGGAGTTCGTGACCGCCGCCGGGATCACTCTCGGCATGGACGAGCT
GTACAAGTCCGGAGGGGATCGGTGGAGCTCCACCGGTGGCGGCCGCTCTAGAGAGAATCTTTATTTTCAG
GGCGCCGCCAAATTCAAAGAAACCGCTGCTGCTAAATTCGAACGCCAGCACATGGACAGCGGAGGTGGAG
GTACTAGTCTCGAGGGCCCGCGCCGCCGGAGCCGAAAGCCCGAGGTCCCGAGGAGGCGCAGCCCGAGCCC
GACCCCGACCCCCGGCCCCTCCCGGCGGGGCCCCTCCTTAGGCGCTTCCTCCCATCAACACAGTCGGCGG
AGACAAGGTTGGCTAAAGGAGATCCGAAAGCTTCAGAAGAGCACACACCTCTTGATAAGGAAGCTGCCCT
TCAGCCGCCTGGCAAGAGAAATATATGTTAAATTCACTCGTGGTGTGGACTTCAATTGGCAAGCCCAGGC
CCTATTGGCCCTACAAGAGGCAGCAGAAGCATTTCTAGTTCATCTCTTTGAGGACGCCTATCTCCTCACC
TTACATGCAGGCCGAGTTACTTTCTTCCCAAAGGATGTGCAACTGGCCCGGAGGATCCGGGGCCTTGAGG
AGGGACTCGGCTGAGAATTCTGCAGTCGACGGTACCGCGGGCCCGGGATCCACCGGATCTAGATAACTGA
TCATAATCAGCCATACCACATTTGTAGAGGTTTTACTTGCTTTAAAAAACCTCCCACACCTCCCCCTGAA
CCTGAAACATAAAATGAATGCAATTCGCCAGCACAGTGGTCGACCCTGTGGAATGTGTGTCAGTTAGGGT
GTGGAAAGTCCCCAGGCTCCCCAGCAGGCAGAAGTATGCAAAGCATGCATCTCAATTAGTCAGCAACCAG
GTGTGGAAAGTCCCCAGGCTCCCCAGCAGGCAGAAGTATGCAAAGCATGCATCTCAATTAGTCAGCAACC
ATAGTCCCGCCCCTAACTCCGCCCATCCCGCCCCTAACTCCGCCCAGTTCCGCCCATTCTCCGCCCCATG
GCTGACTAATTTTTTTTATTTATGCAGAGGCCGAGGCCGCCTCGGCCTCTGAGCTATTCCAGAAGTAGTG
AGGAGGCTTTTTTGGAGGCCTAGGCTTTTGCAAAAAGCTTGAGCACGTGTTGACAATTAATCATCGGCAT
AGTATATCGGCATAGTATAATACGACAAGGTGAGGAACTAAACCATGGCCAAGCCTTTGTCTCAAGAAGA
ATCCACCCTCATTGAAAGAGCAACGGCTACAATCAACAGCATCCCCATCTCTGAAGACTACAGCGTCGCC
AGCGCAGCTCTCTCTAGCGACGGCCGCATCTTCACTGGTGTCAATGTATATCATTTTACTGGGGGACCTT
GTGCAGAACTCGTGGTGCTGGGCACTGCTGCTGCTGCGGCAGCTGGCAACCTGACTTGTATCGTCGCGAT
CGGAAATGAGAACAGGGGCATCTTGAGCCCCTGCGGACGGTGCCGACAGGTGCTTCTCGATCTGCATCCT
GGGATCAAAGCCATAGTGAGGACAGTGATGGACAGCCGACGGCAGTTGGGATTCGTGAATTGCTGCCCTC
TGGTTATGTGTGGGAGGGCTAAGCACTTCATCGATAAAATAAAAGATTTTATTTAGTCTCCAGAAAAAGG
GGGGAATGAAAGACCCCACCTGTAGGTTTGGCAAGCTAGCTTAAGTAACGCCATTTTGCAAGGCATGGAA
AAATACATAACTGAGAATAGAGAAGTTCAGATCAAGGTCAGGAACAGATGGAACAGCTGAATATGGGCCA
AACAGGATATCTGTGGTAAGCAGTTCCTGCCCCGGCTCAGGGCCAAGAACAGATGGAACAGCTGAATATG
GGCCAAACAGGATATCTGTGGTAAGCAGTTCCTGCCCCGGCTCAGGGCCAAGAACAGATGGTCCCCAGAT
GCGGTCCAGCCCTCAGCAGTTTCTAGAGAACCATCAGATGTTTCCAGGGTGCCCCAAGGACCTGAAATGA
CCCTGTGCCTTATTTGAACTAACCAATCAGTTCGCTTCTCGCTTCTGTTCGCGCGCTTCTGCTCCCCGAG
CTCAATAAAAGAGCCCACAACCCCTCACTCGGGGCGCCAGTCCTCCGATTGACTGAGTCGCCCGGGTACC
CGTGTATCCAATAAACCCTCTTGCAGTTGCATCCGACTTGTGGTCTCGCTGTTCCTTGGGAGGGTCTCCT
CTGAGTGATTGACTACCCGTCAGCGGGGGTCTTTCATTTCCGACTTGTGGTCTCGCTGCCTTGGGAGGGT
CTCCTCTGAGTGATTGACTACCCGTCAGCGGGGGTCTTCACATGCAGCATGTATCAAAATTAATTTGGTT
TTTTTTCTTAAGTATTTACATTAAATGGCCATAGTTGCATTAATGAATCGGCCAACGCGCGGGGAGAGGC
GGTTTGCGTATTGGCGCTCTTCCGCTTCCTCGCTCACTGACTCGCTGCGCTCGGTCGTTCGGCTGCGGCG
AGCGGTATCAGCTCACTCAAAGGCGGTAATACGGTTATCCACAGAATCAGGGGATAACGCAGGAAAGAAC
ATGTGAGCAAAAGGCCAGCAAAAGGCCAGGAACCGTAAAAAGGCCGCGTTGCTGGCGTTTTTCCATAGGC
TCCGCCCCCCTGACGAGCATCACAAAAATCGACGCTCAAGTCAGAGGTGGCGAAACCCGACAGGACTATA
AAGATACCAGGCGTTTCCCCCTGGAAGCTCCCTCGTGCGCTCTCCTGTTCCGACCCTGCCGCTTACCGGA
TACCTGTCCGCCTTTCTCCCTTCGGGAAGCGTGGCGCTTTCTCATAGCTCACGCTGTAGGTATCTCAGTT
CGGTGTAGGTCGTTCGCTCCAAGCTGGGCTGTGTGCACGAACCCCCCGTTCAGCCCGACCGCTGCGCCTT
ATCCGGTAACTATCGTCTTGAGTCCAACCCGGTAAGACACGACTTATCGCCACTGGCAGCAGCCACTGGT
AACAGGATTAGCAGAGCGAGGTATGTAGGCGGTGCTACAGAGTTCTTGAAGTGGTGGCCTAACTACGGCT
ACACTAGAAGGACAGTATTTGGTATCTGCGCTCTGCTGAAGCCAGTTACCTTCGGAAAAAGAGTTGGTAG
CTCTTGATCCGGCAAACAAACCACCGCTGGTAGCGGTGGTTTTTTTGTTTGCAAGCAGCAGATTACGCGC
AGAAAAAAAGGATCTCAAGAAGATCCTTTGATCTTTTCTACGGGGTCTGACGCTCAGTGGAACGAAAACT
CACGTTAAGGGATTTTGGTCATGAGATTATCAAAAAGGATCTTCACCTAGATCCTTTTAAATTAAAAATG
AAGTTTGCGGCCGCAAATCAATCTAAAGTATATATGAGTAAACTTGGTCTGACAGTTACCAATGCTTAAT
CAGTGAGGCACCTATCTCAGCGATCTGTCTATTTCGTTCATCCATAGTTGCCTGACTCCCCGTCGTGTAG
ATAACTACGATACGGGAGGGCTTACCATCTGGCCCCAGTGCTGCAATGATACCGCGAGACCCACGCTCAC
CGGCTCCAGATTTATCAGCAATAAACCAGCCAGCCGGAAGGGCCGAGCGCAGAAGTGGTCCTGCAACTTT
ATCCGCCTCCATCCAGTCTATTAATTGTTGCCGGGAAGCTAGAGTAAGTAGTTCGCCAGTTAATAGTTTG
CGCAACGTTGTTGCCATTGCTACAGGCATCGTGGTGTCACGCTCGTCGTTTGGTATGGCTTCATTCAGCT
CCGGTTCCCAACGATCAAGGCGAGTTACATGATCCCCCATGTTGTGCAAAAAAGCGGTTAGCTCCTTCGG
TCCTCCGATCGTTGTCAGAAGTAAGTTGGCCGCAGTGTTATCACTCATGGTTATGGCAGCACTGCATAAT
TCTCTTACTGTCATGCCATCCGTAAGATGCTTTTCTGTGACTGGTGAGTACTCAACCAAGTCATTCTGAG
AATAGTGTATGCGGCGACCGAGTTGCTCTTGCCCGGCGTCAACACGGGATAATACCGCGCCACATAGCAG
AACTTTAAAAGTGCTCATCATTGGAAAACGTTCTTCGGGGCGAAAACTCTCAAGGATCTTACCGCTGTTG
AGATCCAGTTCGATGTAACCCACTCGTGCACCCAACTGATCTTCAGCATCTTTTACTTTCACCAGCGTTT
CTGGGTGAGCAAAAACAGGAAGGCAAAATGCCGCAAAAAAGGGAATAAGGGCGACACGGAAATGTTGAAT
ACTCATACTCTTCCTTTTTCAATATTATTGAAGCATTTATCAGGGTTATTGTCTCATGAGCGGATACATA
TTTGAATGTATTTAGAAAAATAAACAAATAGGGGTTCCGCGCACATTTCCCCGAAAAGTGCCAC
Features (pLannotate 1.2.2; 19 found; start..end, strand, type, name):
      8..477     +  LTR            LTR: long terminal repeat from Moloney murine leukemia virus
    601..875     +  misc_feature   MESV Ψ (fragment): packaging signal of murine embryonic stem cell virus
    934..1350    +  CDS            gag (truncated): truncated Moloney murine leukemia virus (MMLV) gag gene lacking the start codon
   1391..2107    +  CDS            EGFP: EGFP is a basic (constitutively fluorescent) green fluorescent protein published in 1996, derived from Aequorea victoria. It is reported to be a rapidly-maturing weak dimer with moderate acid sensitivity.
   2134..2152    +  misc_feature   MCS (fragment): pBluescript multiple cloning site
   2153..2172    +  CDS            capTEV™ (fragment): composite tag for in vivo biotinylation, TEV protease cleavage, and 6xHis tagging
   2186..2230    +  CDS            S-Tag: affinity and epitope tag derived from pancreatic ribonuclease A
   2255..2671    +  CDS            CENPA: CENPA_HUMAN - Experimental evidence at protein level: Swiss-Prot protein existence level 1. Histone H3-like nucleosomal protein that is specifically found in centromeric nucleosomes (PubMed:7962047, PubMed:9024683, PubMed:11756469, PubMed:14667408, PubMed:15702419, PubMed:15475964, PubMed:15282608, PubMed:17651496, PubMed:19114591, PubMed:27499292, PubMed:20739937). Replaces conventional H3 in the nucleosome core of centromeric chromatin at the inner plate of the kinetochore (PubMed:18072184). The presence of CENPA subtly modifies the nucleosome structure and the way DNA is wrapped around the
   2675..2711    +  misc_feature   MCS (fragment): multiple cloning site
   2728..2812    +  CDS            large T antigen (fragment): large T antigen from SV40 (simian virus 40)
   2855..3184    +  promoter       SV40 promoter: SV40 enhancer and early promoter
   3199..3246    +  promoter       EM7 promoter: synthetic bacterial promoter&nbsp
   3265..3662    +  CDS            BSD: blasticidin S deaminase; Aspergillus terreus BSD; confers resistance to blasticidin
   3715..4308    +  LTR            LTR: long terminal repeat from Moloney murine leukemia virus
   4317..4363    +  LTR            5' LTR (truncated) (fragment): truncated long terminal repeat from Moloney murine sarcoma virus
   4446..4494    -  CDS            lacI (fragment): lac repressor; lacI; The lac repressor binds to the lac operator to inhibit transcription in E. coli. This inhibition can be relieved by adding lactose or isopropyl-β-D-thiogalactopyranoside (IPTG).
   4680..5268    -  rep_origin     ori: high-copy-number ColE1/pMB1/pBR322/pUC origin of replication
   5446..6306    -  CDS            AmpR: β-lactamase; bla; confers resistance to ampicillin, carbenicillin, and related antibiotics
   6307..6411    -  promoter       AmpR promoter: bla
