[The description below was written by a language model from this plasmid's Addgene catalogue record and pLannotate feature annotations shown in this document.]
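Description:
pKG96 is a Moloney murine leukemia virus-based retroviral expression plasmid built on the pIC242 backbone, designed to deliver an N-terminally tagged human CENP-A into mammalian cells. It is maintained in E. coli through a high-copy ColE1/pUC-type origin and an ampicillin resistance gene (β-lactamase with its own promoter). The proviral portion is bounded by MMLV long terminal repeats and carries a packaging signal (annotated as an MESV Ψ fragment) followed by a truncated gag segment lacking its start codon, elements that allow the transcript to be encapsidated when the plasmid is introduced into a packaging cell line.

Downstream of the packaging region lies a single fusion reading frame: EGFP, a short linker containing a TEV protease cleavage site (picked up by the annotation as a fragment of a composite TEV-containing tag), an S-tag, and then the roughly 420 bp CENP-A coding sequence cloned between XhoI and EcoRI sites. No separate internal promoter is annotated upstream of the fusion, so expression is presumably driven from the 5′ LTR. The CENP-A insert is recorded as differing from the GenBank reference protein at three positions (A12V, C75Y and L121F). A second cassette within the provirus places the blasticidin S deaminase gene under the SV40 enhancer/early promoter, with an EM7 bacterial promoter also present, allowing blasticidin selection of transduced cells.

CENP-A is the histone H3 variant that marks centromeric nucleosomes. The EGFP-TEV-S arrangement forms a localization and affinity purification (LAP) tag: EGFP permits imaging and a first capture step, TEV cleavage releases the protein, and the S-tag supports a second purification, so stable lines can be used for both centromere visualization and isolation of associated proteins.
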