Addgene plasmid #63072: pKG96
Purpose: Retroviral expression of EGFP-TEV-S-tag CENP-A for protein localization and affinity purification (LAP)
Depositing lab: Iain Cheeseman. Depositing organization: Whitehead Institute for Biomedical Research.
Backbone
  Vector backbone: pIC242
  Backbone manufacturer: Cheeseman/Desai (Addgene plasmid #44432)
  Vector type: Mammalian Expression, Retroviral
  Selectable markers: Blasticidin
Growth in bacteria
  Bacterial resistance: Ampicillin, 100 μg/mL
  Growth temperature: 37°C
  Growth strain: DH5alpha
  Copy number: High Copy
Gene/Insert
  Gene/Insert name: CENP-A
  Species: H. sapiens (human)
  Insert size (bp): 423
  Mutation: A12V, C75Y, and L121F mutations compared to GenBank reference sequence NP_001800.1
  Entrez Gene: CENPA (a.k.a. CENP-A, CenH3)
  Tag / fusion protein: EGFP (N terminal on backbone); TEV-S (N terminal on backbone)
  Cloning method: Restriction Enzyme; 5′ cloning site XhoI (not destroyed); 3′ cloning site EcoRI (not destroyed)
  Sequencing primers: 5′ oCB21; 3′ oCB22
Terms and licenses: Academic/Nonprofit Terms; Industry Terms: Not Available to Industry
How to cite: pKG96 was a gift from Iain Cheeseman (Addgene plasmid # 63072 ; http://n2t.net/addgene:63072 ; RRID:Addgene_63072)
