>Addgene plasmid #63072 | pKG96 | addgene partial sequence | sequence record 106991 | EGFP-C 5'-CATGGTCCTGCTGGAGTTCGTG-3'
AGAGCTGTCAGTCCGGAGGGGATCGGTGGAGCTCCACCGGTGGCGGCCGCTCTAGAGAGAATCTTTATTT
TCAGGGCGCCGCCAAATTCAAAGAAACCGCTGCTGCTAAATTCGAACGCCAGCACATGGACAGCGGAGGT
GGAGGTACTAGTCTCGAGGGCCCGCGCCGCCGGAGCCGAAAGCCCGAGGTCCCGAGGAGGCGCAGCCCGA
GCCCGACCCCGACCCCCGGCCCCTCCCGGCGGGGCCCCTCCTTAGGCGCTTCCTCCCATCAACACAGTCG
GCGGAGACAAGGTTGGCTAAAGGAGATCCGAAAGCTTCAGAAGAGCACACACCTCTTGATAAGGAAGCTG
CCCTTCAGCCGCCTGGCAAGAGAAATATATGTTAAATTCACTCGTGGTGTGGACTTCAATTGGCAAGCCC
AGGCCCTATTGGCCCTACAAGAGGCAGCAGAAGCATTTCTAGTTCATCTCTTTGAGGACGCCTATCTCCT
CACCTTACATGCAGGCCGAGTTACTTTCTTCCCAAAGGATGTGCAACTGGCCCGGAGGATCCGGGGCCTT
GAGGAGGGACTCGGCTGAGAATTCTGCAGTCGACGGTACCGCGGGCCCGGGATCCACCGGATCTAGATAA
CTGATCATAATCAGCCATACCACATTTGTAGAGGTTTTACTTGCTTTAAAAAACCTCCCACACCTCCCCC
TGAACCTG
