>Addgene plasmid #63072 | pKG96 | addgene partial sequence | sequence record 106993 | pBABE3 5'-ACCCTAACTGACACACATTCC-3'
GCATTCATTTTATGTTTCAGGTTCAGGGGGAGGTGTGGGAGGTTTTTTAAAGCAAGTAAAACCTCTACAA
ATGTGGTATGGCTGATTATGATCAGTTATCTAGATCCGGTGGATCCCGGGCCCGCGGTACCGTCGACTGC
AGAATTCTCAGCCGAGTCCCTCCTCAAGGCCCCGGATCCTCCGGGCCAGTTGCACATCCTTTGGGAAGAA
AGTAACTCGGCCTGCATGTAAGGTGAGGAGATAGGCGTCCTCAAAGAGATGAACTAGAAATGCTTCTGCT
GCCTCTTGTAGGGCCAATAGGGCCTGGGCTTGCCAATTGAAGTCCACACCACGAGTGAATTTAACATATA
TTTCTCTTGCCAGGCGGCTGAAGGGCAGCTTCCTTATCAAGAGGTGTGTGCTCTTCTGAAGCTTTCGGAT
CTCCTTTAGCCAACCTTGTCTCCGCCGACTGTGTTGATGGGAGGAAGCGCCTAAGGAGGGGCCCCGCCGG
GAGGGGCCGGGGGTCGGGGTCGGGCTCGGGCTGCGCCTCCTCGGGACCTCGGGCTTTCGGCTCCGGCGGC
GCGGGCCCTCGAGACTAGTACCTCCACCTCCGCTGTCCATGTGCTGGCGTTCGAATTTAGCAGCAGCGGT
TTCTTTGAATTTGGCGGCGCCCTGAAAATAAAGATTCTCTCTAGAGCGGCCGCCACCGGTGGAGCTCCAC
CGATCCCCTCCGGACTTGTACAGCTCGTCCATGCCGAGAGTGATCCCGGCGGCGGTCACGAACTCCAGCA
GGACCATGTGATCGCGCTTCTCG
